Addgene plasmid #36685: TAL2230
Depositing lab: Keith Joung. Depositing organization: Massachusetts General Hospital. Publication: FLASH assembly of TALENs for high-throughput genome editing. Reyon D, Tsai SQ, Khayter C, Foden JA, Sander JD, Joung JK. Nat Biotechnol. 2012 Apr 8. doi: 10.1038/nbt.2170. PubMed 22484455.
Backbone
  Vector backbone: JDS74
  Backbone manufacturer: Joung lab (Addgene Plasmid # 32288)
  Backbone size w/o insert (bp): 6447
  Vector type: Mammalian, T7 for in vitro mRNA synthesis
Growth in bacteria
  Bacterial resistance: Ampicillin, 100 μg/mL
  Growth temperature: 37°C
  Growth strain: XL1 Blue
  Copy number: High Copy
Gene/Insert
  Gene/Insert name: SDHD-TALEN_Left (alt name: SDHD)
  Species: H. sapiens (human)
  Insert size (bp): 1640
  Entrez Gene: sdhD (a.k.a. Btr_2544)
  Promoter: CMV
  Tag / fusion protein: 3X Flag (N terminal on backbone); WT FOKI (C terminal on backbone)
  Cloning method: Restriction Enzyme; 5′ cloning site BsmBI (destroyed during cloning); 3′ cloning site BsmBI (destroyed during cloning)
  Sequencing primers: 5′ CMV-F; 3′ BGH-rev
Terms and licenses: Academic/Nonprofit Terms; Industry Terms: Not Available to Industry
Depositor comments: Target binding site: TCAGGAACGAGATGGCGG It is strongly recommended that users perform a diagnostic digest to verify this plasmid prior to use. For example, a double digest of the plasmid with BamHI and KpnI should result in two bands at 2.2kb and 5.9kb.
How to cite: TAL2230 was a gift from Keith Joung (Addgene plasmid # 36685 ; http://n2t.net/addgene:36685 ; RRID:Addgene_36685)
