[The description below was written by a language model from this plasmid's Addgene catalogue record.]
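Description:
TAL2230 is a mammalian expression plasmid encoding the left monomer of a TALEN pair directed against the human SDHD gene. It is built on the JDS74 backbone, a roughly 6.4 kb TALEN receiving vector, and is propagated in E. coli as a high-copy plasmid under ampicillin selection. The record gives no feature table, so the origin of replication and other backbone elements are not itemised. The use of a BGH reverse sequencing primer suggests a BGH polyadenylation region downstream of the coding sequence.

The insert is an approximately 1.6 kb array of TAL effector repeats whose order specifies recognition of a defined 18-nucleotide site in SDHD. The array was cloned into the backbone through BsmBI sites, which were destroyed in the process, as is typical for type IIS cloning that leaves seamless in-frame junctions. The backbone supplies the flanking parts of the fusion protein: an N-terminal 3X FLAG tag for detection and a C-terminal wild-type FokI nuclease domain. Expression in mammalian cells is driven by the CMV promoter, and the vector type also lists a T7 promoter, which allows in vitro transcription of mRNA.

Because FokI cleaves DNA only as a dimer, this construct is meant to be used with a matching right-hand TALEN that binds the opposite strand nearby, so that the two nuclease domains meet over the spacer and make a double-strand break. Repair of that break can introduce mutations at the SDHD locus. The plasmid comes from a collection generated by FLASH assembly for high-throughput genome editing. The Entrez gene link in the record appears to point to a bacterial sdhD entry rather than the human gene named as the target species.
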