>Addgene plasmid #36685 | TAL2230 | depositor partial sequence | sequence record 45878 | TAL2230 sequence 1640 bps
GAACCTGACCCCAGACCAGGTAGTCGCAATCGCGTCACATGACGGGGGAAAGCAAGCCCTGGAAACCGTG
CAAAGGTTGTTGCCGGTCCTTTGTCAAGACCACGGCCTTACACCGGAGCAAGTCGTGGCCATTGCAAGCA
ACATCGGTGGCAAACAGGCTCTTGAGACGGTTCAGAGACTTCTCCCAGTTCTCTGTCAAGCCCACGGGCT
GACTCCCGATCAAGTTGTAGCGATTGCGAATAACAATGGAGGGAAACAAGCATTGGAGACTGTCCAACGG
CTCCTTCCCGTGTTGTGTCAAGCCCACGGTTTGACGCCTGCACAAGTGGTCGCCATCGCCAACAACAACG
GCGGTAAGCAGGCGCTGGAAACAGTACAGCGCCTGCTGCCTGTACTGTGCCAGGATCATGGACTGACCCC
AGACCAGGTAGTCGCAATCGCGTCGAACATTGGGGGAAAGCAAGCCCTGGAAACCGTGCAAAGGTTGTTG
CCGGTCCTTTGTCAAGACCACGGCCTTACACCGGAGCAAGTCGTGGCCATTGCAAGCAACATCGGTGGCA
AACAGGCTCTTGAGACGGTTCAGAGACTTCTCCCAGTTCTCTGTCAAGCCCACGGGCTGACTCCCGATCA
AGTTGTAGCGATTGCGTCGCATGACGGAGGGAAACAAGCATTGGAGACTGTCCAACGGCTCCTTCCCGTG
TTGTGTCAAGCCCACGGTTTGACGCCTGCACAAGTGGTCGCCATCGCCAACAACAACGGCGGTAAGCAGG
CGCTGGAAACAGTACAGCGCCTGCTGCCTGTACTGTGCCAGGATCATGGACTGACCCCAGACCAGGTAGT
CGCAATCGCGTCGAACATTGGGGGAAAGCAAGCCCTGGAAACCGTGCAAAGGTTGTTGCCGGTCCTTTGT
CAAGACCACGGCCTTACACCGGAGCAAGTCGTGGCCATTGCAAATAATAACGGTGGCAAACAGGCTCTTG
AGACGGTTCAGAGACTTCTCCCAGTTCTCTGTCAAGCCCACGGGCTGACTCCCGATCAAGTTGTAGCGAT
TGCGTCGAACATTGGAGGGAAACAAGCATTGGAGACTGTCCAACGGCTCCTTCCCGTGTTGTGTCAAGCC
CACGGTTTGACGCCTGCACAAGTGGTCGCCATCGCCTCGAATGGCGGCGGTAAGCAGGCGCTGGAAACAG
TACAGCGCCTGCTGCCTGTACTGTGCCAGGATCATGGACTGACCCCAGACCAGGTAGTCGCAATCGCGAA
CAATAATGGGGGAAAGCAAGCCCTGGAAACCGTGCAAAGGTTGTTGCCGGTCCTTTGTCAAGACCACGGC
CTTACACCGGAGCAAGTCGTGGCCATTGCAAATAATAACGGTGGCAAACAGGCTCTTGAGACGGTTCAGA
GACTTCTCCCAGTTCTCTGTCAAGCCCACGGGCTGACTCCCGATCAAGTTGTAGCGATTGCGTCGCATGA
CGGAGGGAAACAAGCATTGGAGACTGTCCAACGGCTCCTTCCCGTGTTGTGTCAAGCCCACGGTTTGACG
CCTGCACAAGTGGTCGCCATCGCCAACAACAACGGCGGTAAGCAGGCGCTGGAAACAGTACAGCGCCTGC
TGCCTGTACTGTGCCAGGATCATGGACTGA
