>Addgene plasmid #36685 | TAL2230 | addgene partial sequence | sequence record 48078 | CMV-F 5'-CGCAAATGGGCGGTAGGCGTG-3'
ACTAGAGAACCCACTGCTTACTGGCTTATCGAAATTAATACGACTCACTATAGGGAGACCCAAGCTGGCT
AGCACCATGGACTACAAAGACCATGACGGTGATTATAAAGATCATGACATCGATTACAAGGATGACGATG
ACAAGATGGCCCCCAAGAAGAAGAGGAAGGTGGGCATTCACCGCGGGGTACCTATGGTGGACTTGAGGAC
ACTCGGTTATTCGCAACAGCAACAGGAGAAAATCAAGCCTAAGGTCAGGAGCACCGTCGCGCAACACCAC
GAGGCGCTTGTGGGGCATGGCTTCACTCATGCGCATATTGTCGCGCTTTCACAGCACCCTGCGGCGCTTG
GGACGGTGGCTGTCAAATACCAAGATATGATTGCGGCCCTGCCCGAAGCCACGCACGAGGCAATTGTAGG
GGTCGGTAAACAGTGGTCGGGAGCGCGAGCACTTGAGGCGCTGCTGACTGTGGCGGGTGAGCTTAGGGGG
CCTCCGCTCCAGCTCGACACCGGGCAGCTGCTGAAGATCGCGAAGAGAGGGGGAGTAACAGCGGTAGAGG
CAGTGCACGCCTGGCGCAATGCGCTCACCGGGGCCCCCTTGAACCTGACCCCAGACCAGGTAGTCGCAAT
CGCGTCACATGACGGGGGAAAGCAAGCCCTGGAAACCGTGCAAAGGTTGTTGCCGGTCCTTTGTCAAGAC
CACGGCCTTACACCGGAGCAAGTCGTG
