>Addgene plasmid #36685 | TAL2230 | addgene partial sequence | sequence record 48079 | JDS-TALEN-F 5'-TAGGGGTCGGTAAACAGTGG-3'
GGCGGGTGAGCTTAGGGGGCCTCCGCTCCAGCTCGACACCGGGCAGCTGCTGAAGATCGCGAAGAGAGGG
GGAGTAACAGCGGTAGAGGCAGTGCACGCCTGGCGCAATGCGCTCACCGGGGCCCCCTTGAACCTGACCC
CAGACCAGGTAGTCGCAATCGCGTCACATGACGGGGGAAAGCAAGCCCTGGAAACCGTGCAAAGGTTGTT
GCCGGTCCTTTGTCAAGACCACGGCCTTACACCGGAGCAAGTCGTGGCCATTGCAAGCAACATCGGTGGC
AAACAGGCTCTTGAGACGGTTCAGAGACTTCTCCCAGTTCTCTGTCAAGCCCACGGGCTGACTCCCGATC
AAGTTGTAGCGATTGCGAATAACAATGGAGGGAAACAAGCATTGGAGACTGTCCAACGGCTCCTTCCCGT
GTTGTGTCAAGCCCACGGTTTGACGCCTGCACAAGTGGTCGCCATCGCCAACAACAACGGCGGTAAGCAG
GCGCTGGAAACAGTACAGCGCCTGCTGCCTGTACTGTGCCAGGATCATGGACTGACCCCAGACCAGGTAG
TCGCAATCGCGTCGAACATTGGGGGAAAGCAAGCCCTGGAAACCGTGCAAAGGTTGTTGCCGGTCCTTTG
TCAAGACCACGGCCTTACACCGGAGCAAGTCGTGGCCATTGCAAGCAACATCGGTGGCAAACAGGCTCTT
GAGACGGTTCAGAGACTTCTCCCAGTTCTCTGTCAAGCCCACGGGCTGACTCCCGATCAAGTTGTA
